>Addgene plasmid #220753 | pAV-CAG-Sun1-GFP-WPRE-BC1-pA | addgene full sequence | sequence record 439004 | Addgene NGS Result
CTGCGCGCTCGCTCGCTCACTGAGGCCGCCCGGGCAAAGCCCGGGCGTCGGGCGACCTTTGGTCGCCCGG
CCTCAGTGAGCGAGCGAGCGCGCAGAGAGGGAGTGGCCAACTCCATCACTAGGGGTTCCTTGTAGTTAAT
GATTAACCCGCCATGCTACTTATCTACGTAGCCATGCTCTAGGAAGAGTACCATTGACGTCAATAATGAC
GTATGTTCCCATAGTAACGCCAATAGGGACTTTCCATTGACGTCAATGGGTGGAGTATTTACGGTAAACT
GCCCACTTGGCAGTACATCAAGTGTATCATATGCCAAGTACGCCCCCTATTGACGTCAATGACGGTAAAT
GGCCCGCCTGGCATTATGCCCAGTACATGACCTTATGGGACTTTCCTACTTGGCAGTACATCTACGTATT
AGTCATCGCTATTACCATGGTCGAGGTGAGCCCCACGTTCTGCTTCACTCTCCCCATCTCCCCCCCCTCC
CCACCCCCAATTTTGTATTTATTTATTTTTTAATTATTTTGTGCAGCGATGGGGGCGGGGGGGGGGGGGG
GGGCACCCCAGGCGGGGGGGGGCGGGGCGGGGCGAGGGGCGGGGCGGGGCGAGGCGGAGAGGTGCGGCGG
CAGCCAATCAGAGCGGCGCGCTCCGAAAGTTTCCTTTTATGGCGAGGCGGCGGCGGCGGCGGCCCTATAA
AAAGCGAAGCGCGCGGCGGGCGGGAGTCGCTGCGCGCTGCCTTCGCCCCGTGCCCCGCTCCGCCGCCGCC
TCGCGCCGCCCGCCCCGGCTCTGACTGACCGCGTTACTCCCACAGGTGAGCGGGCGGGACGGCCCTTCTC
CTCCGGGCTGTAATTAGCGCTTGGTTTAATGACGGCTTGTTTCTTTTCTGTGGCTGCGTGAAAGCCTTGA
GGGGCTCCGGGAGGGCCCTTTGTGCGGGGGGAGCGGCTCGGGGCTGTCCGCGGGGGGACGGCTGCCTTCG
GGGGGGACGGGGCAGGGCGGGGTTCGGCTTCTGGCGTGTGACCGGCGGCTCTAGAGCCTCTGCTAACCAT
GTTCATGCCTTCTTCTTTTTCCTACAGCTCCTGGGCAACGTGCTGGTTATTGTGCTGTCTCATCATTTTG
GCAAAGAATTGGATCCGAATTCACTAGCATGACCTCCAGGGTGTACTCCAGAGACAGGACTCTCAAACCA
CGGAAGGCAGCCTCGGGAACCTTCTGGTGGCTAGGGAGCGGCTGGTACCAATTTGTTACTTTGATTTCTT
GGCTGAATGTCTTTCTTCTTACCAGGTGCCTTCGAAATATTTGCAAGGTTTTTGTCTTGCTCCTCCCACT
CCTACTTTTACTAGGTGCTGGTGTCTCCCTGTGGGGCCAGGGAAACTTCTTCTCACTCCTACCAGTGCTG
AACTGGACGGCCATGCAGCCAACACAGAGGGTGGACGATTCCAAGGGCATGCATAGACCTGGCCCTCTTC
CCCCGAGCCCACCTCCAAAGGTTGATCACAAGGCTTCCCAGTGGCCTCAGGAGAGTGACATGGGGCAGAA
GGTAGCTTCTTTGAGTGCGCAGTGCCACAACCATGATGAGAGACTTGCAGAGCTGACAGTCCTGCTTCAG
AAACTACAGATACGGGTAGACCAAGTGGATGACGGCAGGGAAGGGCTGTCACTGTGGGTCAAGAATGTGG
TTGGACAGCACCTGCAGGAGATGGGCACCATAGAACCACCTGATGCTAAGACTGACTTCATGACTTTCCA
CCATGACCATGAAGTGCGTCTCTCCAACTTGGAAGATGTTCTTAGAAAACTGACAGAAAAATCTGAGGCT
ATCCAGAAGGAGCTGGAAGAAACCAAGCTGAAAGCAGGCAGCAGGGATGAAGAGCAGCCCCTCCTTGACC
GTGTGCAGCACCTAGAACTGGAACTGAACCTGTTGAAGTCACAGCTGTCAGACTGGCAGCATCTGAAGAC
CAGCTGTGAGCAGGCTGGGGCCCGCATCCAGGAGACTGTGCAGCTCATGTTCTCTGAGGATCAGCAGGGC
GGTTCCCTCGAGTGGCTATTAGAGAAGCTTTCTTCTCGGTTCGTGAGCAAGGATGAGCTGCAGGTGCTCT
TACATGACCTTGAGCTGAAACTGCTGCAGAATATCACACACCACATCACCGTGACAGGACAGGCCCCGAC
ATCCGAGGCTATTGTGTCTGCCGTGAATCAGGCAGGGATTTCAGGAATCACAGAAGCGCAAGCACATATC
ATTGTGAACAATGCTCTGAAGCTGTACTCCCAAGACAAGACGGGGATGGTGGACTTTGCTCTGGAGTCTG
GAGGTGGCAGCATCCTAAGCACTCGGTGCTCTGAGACCTATGAGACCAAGACGGCACTGCTGAGCCTGTT
TGGGGTCCCACTGTGGTACTTCTCACAGTCACCTCGAGTGGTGATCCAGCCCGACATCTACCCAGGGAAT
TGCTGGGCGTTCAAAGGTTCCCAGGGGTACCTGGTGGTGCGGTTGTCCATGAAGATCTACCCAACCACAT
TCACCATGGAACACATTCCAAAGACACTATCACCCACTGGTAACATCTCCAGTGCCCCCAAAGACTTTGC
AGTCTATGGACTGGAAACGGAGTATCAAGAAGAGGGGCAGCCTCTGGGACGGTTCACCTATGACCAGGAA
GGAGACTCACTCCAGATGTTCCACACACTGGAAAGACCTGACCAAGCCTTCCAGATAGTAGAGCTCCGGG
TCCTGTCCAACTGGGGCCACCCTGAGTACACTTGCCTCTACCGGTTCCGAGTCCACGGAGAGCCCATCCA
GATGAGCAAAGGAGAAGAACTTTTCACTGGAGTTGTCCCAATTCTTGTTGAATTAGATGGTGATGTTAAT
GGGCACAAATTTTCTGTCCGTGGAGAGGGTGAAGGTGATGCTACAAACGGAAAACTCACCCTTAAATTTA
TTTGCACTACTGGAAAACTACCTGTTCCATGGCCAACACTTGTCACTACTCTGACCTATGGTGTTCAATG
CTTTTCCCGTTATCCGGATCACATGAAACGGCATGACTTTTTCAAGAGTGCCATGCCCGAAGGTTATGTA
CAGGAACGCACTATATCTTTCAAAGATGACGGGACCTACAAGACGCGTGCTGAAGTCAAGTTTGAAGGTG
ATACCCTTGTTAATCGTATCGAGTTAAAAGGTATTGATTTTAAAGAAGATGGAAACATTCTCGGACACAA
ACTCGAGTACAACTTTAACTCACACAATGTATACATCACGGCAGACAAACAAAAGAATGGAATCAAAGCT
AACTTCAAAATTCGCCACAACGTTGAAGATGGTTCCGTTCAACTAGCAGACCATTATCAACAAAATACTC
CAATTGGCGATGGCCCTGTCCTTTTACCAGACAACCATTACCTGTCGACACAATCTGTCCTTTCGAAAGA
TCCCAACGAAAAGCGTGACCACATGGTCCTTCTTGAGTTTGTAACTGCTGCTGGGATTACACATGGCATG
GATGAGCTCTACAAATAAGGCGCGAGCTTATCGATAATCAACCTCTGGATTACAAAATTTGTGAAAGATT
GACTGGTATTCTTAACTATGTTGCTCCTTTTACGCTATGTGGATACGCTGCTTTAATGCCTTTGTATCAT
GCTATTGCTTCCCGTATGGCTTTCATTTTCTCCTCCTTGTATAAATCCTGGTTGCTGTCTCTTTATGAGG
AGTTGTGGCCCGTTGTCAGGCAACGTGGCGTGGTGTGCACTGTGTTTGCTGACGCAACCCCCACTGGTTG
GGGCATTGCCACCACCTGTCAGCTCCTTTCCGGGACTTTCGCTTTCCCCCTCCCTATTGCCACGGCGGAA
CTCATCGCCGCCTGCCTTGCCCGCTGCTGGACAGGGGCTCGGCTGTTGGGCACTGACAATTCCGTGGTGT
TGTCGGGGAAATCATCGTCCTTTCCTTGGCTGCTCGCCTGTGTTGCCACCTGGATTCTGCGCGGGACGTC
CTTCTGCTACGTCCCTTCGGCCCTCAATCCAGCGGACCTTCCTTCCCGCGGCCTGCTGCCGGCTCTGCGG
CCTCTTCCGCGTCTTCGCCTTCGCCCTCAGACGAGTCGGATCTCCCTTTGGGCCGCCTCCCCGCATCGAT
ACCGTCGACCCGGGCGGCCGCACCTGTAGAACAACCAGGTGATGTTCCACGTGGACATCTAGCAGGTGCT
GATCGAGAAGGACTACTTGAACGACATGCTCTAGCTCTAGATCTACGTCTTTTCGAGCAGACATGATAAG
ATACATTGATGAGTTTGGACAAACCACAACTAGAATGCAGTGAAAAAAATGCTTTATTTGTGAAATTTGT
GATGCTATTGCTTTATTTGTAACCATTATAAGCTGCAATAAACAAGTTAACAACAACAATTGCATTCATT
TTATGTTTCAGGTTCAGGGGGAGATGTGGGAGGTTTTTTAAAGCAAGTAAAACCTCTACAAATGTGGTAA
AATCGATAAGGATCTTCCTAGAGCATGGCTACGTAGATAAGTAGCATGGCGGGTTAATCATTAACTACAA
GGAACCCCTAGTGATGGAGTTGGCCACTCCCTCTCTGCGCGCTCGCTCGCTCACTGAGGCCGCCCGGGCT
TTGCCCGGGCGGCCTCAGTGAGCGAGCGAGCGCGCAGCTGCATTAATGAATCGGCCAACGCGCGGGGAGA
GGCGGTTTGCGTATTGGGCGCTCTTCCGCTTCCTCGCTCACTGACTCGCTGCGCTCGGTCGTTCGGCTGC
GGCGAGCGGTATCAGCTCACTCAAAGGCGGTAATACGGTTATCCACAGAATCAGGGGATAACGCAGGAAA
GAACATGTGAGCAAAAGGCCAGCAAAAGGCCAGGAACCGTAAAAAGGCCGCGTTGCTGGCGTTTTTCCAT
AGGCTCCGCCCCCCTGACGAGCATCACAAAAATCGACGCTCAAGTCAGAGGTGGCGAAACCCGACAGGAC
TATAAAGATACCAGGCGTTTCCCCCTGGAAGCTCCCTCGTGCGCTCTCCTGTTCCGACCCTGCCGCTTAC
CGGATACCTGTCCGCCTTTCTCCCTTCGGGAAGCGTGGCGCTTTCTCATAGCTCACGCTGTAGGTATCTC
AGTTCGGTGTAGGTCGTTCGCTCCAAGCTGGGCTGTGTGCACGAACCCCCCGTTCAGCCCGACCGCTGCG
CCTTATCCGGTAACTATCGTCTTGAGTCCAACCCGGTAAGACACGACTTATCGCCACTGGCAGCAGCCAC
TGGTAACAGGATTAGCAGAGCGAGGTATGTAGGCGGTGCTACAGAGTTCTTGAAGTGGTGGCCTAACTAC
GGCTACACTAGAAGAACAGTATTTGGTATCTGCGCTCTGCTGAAGCCAGTTACCTTCGGAAAAAGAGTTG
GTAGCTCTTGATCCGGCAAACAAACCACCGCTGGTAGCGGTGGTTTTTTTGTTTGCAAGCAGCAGATTAC
GCGCAGAAAAAAAGGATCTCAAGAAGATCCTTTGATCTTTTCTACGGGGTCTGACGCTCAGTGGAACGAA
AACTCACGTTAAGGGATTTTGGTCATGAGATTATCAAAAAGGATCTTCACCTAGATCCTTTTAAATTAAA
AATGAAGTTTTAAATCAATCTAAAGTATATATGAGTAAACTTGGTCTGACAGTTACCAATGCTTAATCAG
TGAGGCACCTATCTCAGCGATCTGTCTATTTCGTTCATCCATAGTTGCCTGACTCCCCGTCGTGTAGATA
ACTACGATACGGGAGGGCTTACCATCTGGCCCCAGTGCTGCAATGATACCGCGAGACCCACGCTCACCGG
CTCCAGATTTATCAGCAATAAACCAGCCAGCCGGAAGGGCCGAGCGCAGAAGTGGTCCTGCAACTTTATC
CGCCTCCATCCAGTCTATTAATTGTTGCCGGGAAGCTAGAGTAAGTAGTTCGCCAGTTAATAGTTTGCGC
AACGTTGTTGCCATTGCTACAGGCATCGTGGTGTCACGCTCGTCGTTTGGTATGGCTTCATTCAGCTCCG
GTTCCCAACGATCAAGGCGAGTTACATGATCCCCCATGTTGTGCAAAAAAGCGGTTAGCTCCTTCGGTCC
TCCGATCGTTGTCAGAAGTAAGTTGGCCGCAGTGTTATCACTCATGGTTATGGCAGCACTGCATAATTCT
CTTACTGTCATGCCATCCGTAAGATGCTTTTCTGTGACTGGTGAGTACTCAACCAAGTCATTCTGAGAAT
AGTGTATGCGGCGACCGAGTTGCTCTTGCCCGGCGTCAATACGGGATAATACCGCGCCACATAGCAGAAC
TTTAAAAGTGCTCATCATTGGAAAACGTTCTTCGGGGCGAAAACTCTCAAGGATCTTACCGCTGTTGAGA
TCCAGTTCGATGTAACCCACTCGTGCACCCAACTGATCTTCAGCATCTTTTACTTTCACCAGCGTTTCTG
GGTGAGCAAAAACAGGAAGGCAAAATGCCGCAAAAAAGGGAATAAGGGCGACACGGAAATGTTGAATACT
CATACTCTTCCTTTTTCAATATTATTGAAGCATTTATCAGGGTTATTGTCTCATGAGCGGATACATATTT
GAATGTATTTAGAAAAATAAACAAATAGGGGTTCCGCGCACATTTCCCCGAAAAGTGCCACCTAAATTGT
AAGCGTTAATATTTTGTTAAAATTCGCGTTAAATTTTTGTTAAATCAGCTCATTTTTTAACCAATAGGCC
GAAATCGGCAAAATCCCTTATAAATCAAAAGAATAGACCGAGATAGGGT
[37 nt withheld, positions 6770-6806]
AAAGAACGTGGACTCCAACGTCAAAGG
[49 nt withheld, positions 6834-6882]
T
[91 nt withheld, positions 6884-6974]
G
[124 nt withheld, positions 6976-7099]
CCCATTCGCCATTCAGGCTGCGCAACTGTTGGGAAGGGCGATCGGTGCGGGCCTCTTCGCTATTACGCCA
G
Features (pLannotate 1.2.2; 18 found; start..end, strand, type, name):
    191..439     +  enhancer       CMV enhancer (fragment): human cytomegalovirus immediate early enhancer
    441..722     +  promoter       chicken β-actin promoter: No description available
    723..858     +  intron         hybrid intron (fragment): hybrid between chicken β-actin (CBA) and minute virus of mice (MMV) introns (Gray et al., 2011)
    947..1077    +  intron         chimeric intron (fragment): chimera between introns from chicken β-actin and rabbit β-globin
   1188..2801    +  CDS            Sun1 (fragment): SUN1_MOUSE - Also known as Unc84a. Experimental evidence at protein level: Swiss-Prot protein existence level 1. Isoform 5 may be involved in nuclear remodeling during sperm head formation in spermatogenenis. A probable SUN1 isoform 5:SYNE3 LINC complex may tether spermatid nuclei to anterior cytoskeletal structures such as actin filaments present at membraneous junctions of spermatids and Sertoli cells. From Mus musculus (Mouse).
   2802..3515    +  CDS            Superfolder GFP: Superfolder GFP is a basic (constitutively fluorescent) green fluorescent protein published in 2005, derived from Aequorea victoria. It is reported to be a very rapidly-maturing weak dimer.
   3536..4124    +  misc_feature   WPRE: woodchuck hepatitis virus posttranscriptional regulatory element
   4267..4388    -  polyA_signal   SV40 poly(A) signal: SV40 polyadenylation signal
   4411..4479    -  CDS            large T antigen (fragment): large T antigen from SV40 (simian virus 40)
   4550..4612    +  repeat_region  AAV2 ITR (fragment): inverted terminal repeat of adeno-associated virus serotype 2 inverted
   4630..4657    -  repeat_region  AAV2 ITR (fragment): inverted terminal repeat of adeno-associated virus serotype 2 inverted
   4655..4711    -  CDS            lacI (fragment): lac repressor; lacI; The lac repressor binds to the lac operator to inhibit transcription in E. coli. This inhibition can be relieved by adding lactose or isopropyl-β-D-thiogalactopyranoside (IPTG).
   4894..5482    -  rep_origin     ori: high-copy-number ColE1/pMB1/pBR322/pUC origin of replication
   5653..6513    -  CDS            AmpR: β-lactamase; bla; confers resistance to ampicillin, carbenicillin, and related antibiotics
   6514..6618    -  promoter       AmpR promoter: bla
   6671..7099    -  rep_origin     f1 ori (sequence partly withheld): f1 bacteriophage origin of replication; arrow indicates direction of (+) strand synthesis
   7104..3       -  CDS            lacZα (fragment) (across the origin): LacZα fragment of β-galactosidase; lacZ fragment
   7168..130     -  repeat_region  AAV2 ITR (fragment) (across the origin): inverted terminal repeat of adeno-associated virus serotype 2 inverted
