[The description below was written by a language model from this plasmid's Addgene catalogue record and pLannotate feature annotations shown in this document.]
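Description:
pAV-CAG-Sun1-GFP-WPRE-BC1-pA is an AAV transfer plasmid built on the parental pAV-CAG-Sun1-GFP-WPRE-pA backbone. It is designed to package a recombinant AAV genome that labels neuronal nuclei and also carries a transcribed sequence barcode. It is maintained in E. coli as a high-copy plasmid through a ColE1/pUC-type origin with ampicillin selection (AmpR under its own bla promoter), and it also carries an f1 phage origin. Small lacZα and lacI fragments are backbone remnants. AAV2 inverted terminal repeat fragments flank the expression cassette and define what is replicated and packaged into virions. The record lists a recombination-deficient growth strain, which is the usual choice for keeping ITRs stable.

Between the ITRs, the CAG promoter (annotated as CMV enhancer, chicken β-actin promoter and chimeric intron fragments) drives strong, constitutive expression of a fusion of a mouse Sun1 fragment to superfolder GFP. Sun1 is an inner nuclear membrane protein, so the fusion tethers GFP to the nuclear envelope, allowing labelled nuclei to be isolated. A WPRE follows the coding sequence to enhance transcript stability and expression. The insert name places the Projection-TAG barcode BC1 after it, ahead of the SV40 polyadenylation signal. The barcode itself is not annotated in the feature table, but the unannotated gap between the WPRE and the poly(A) signal fits this position, and a barcode there would lie in the 3′ untranslated region of the Sun1-GFP mRNA.

According to the record, the construct serves multiplex projection tracing. BC1 is presumably one of a set of distinct barcodes that mark different projection populations, with tagged nuclei recovered through Sun1-GFP.
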