Addgene plasmid #220753: pAV-CAG-Sun1-GFP-WPRE-BC1-pA
Purpose: Expression of Sun1GFP for nuclei isolation and Projection-TAG BC for multiplex projection tracing
Depositing lab: Vijay Samineni. Depositing organization: Washington University in Saint Louis. Publication: Projection-TAGs enable multiplex projection tracing and multi-modal profiling of projection neurons. Yang L, Liu F, Hahm H, Okuda T, Li X, Zhang Y, Kalyanaraman V, Heitmeier MR, Samineni VK. Nat Commun. 2025 Jul 1;16(1):5557. doi: 10.1038/s41467-025-60360-w. PubMed 40593543.
Backbone
  Vector backbone: pAV-CAG-Sun1-GFP-WPRE-pA
  Backbone manufacturer: Samineni Lab (Addgene #220752)
  Vector type: AAV
Growth in bacteria
  Bacterial resistance: Ampicillin, 100 μg/mL
  Growth temperature: 37°C
  Growth strain: NEB Stable
  Copy number: High Copy
Gene/Insert
  Gene/Insert name: Sun1-GFP-WPRE-BC1
  Species: Synthetic
  Promoter: CAG
  Cloning method: Restriction Enzyme; 5′ cloning site NotI (not destroyed); 3′ cloning site HpaI (not destroyed)
Terms and licenses: Academic/Nonprofit Terms; Industry Terms: Not Available to Industry
Depositor comments: Please visit https://doi.org/10.1101/2024.04.24.590975 for bioRxiv preprint.
How to cite: pAV-CAG-Sun1-GFP-WPRE-BC1-pA was a gift from Vijay Samineni (Addgene plasmid # 220753 ; http://n2t.net/addgene:220753 ; RRID:Addgene_220753)
